Addgene plasmid #62893: pT-GEM(1)
Purpose: (Empty Backbone) Trojan-Gal4 Expression Module in Phase 1. Insert T2A-Gal4 to genomic loci using the Crispr/Cas technology. Can be converted by cassette exchange into other Trojan exons
Depositing lab: Benjamin White. Depositing organization: National Institute of Mental Health (NIMH). Publication: Plug-and-play genetic access to drosophila cell types using exchangeable exon cassettes. Diao F, Ironfield H, Luan H, Diao F, Shropshire WC, Ewer J, Marr E, Potter CJ, Landgraf M, White BH. Cell Rep. 2015 Mar 3;10(8):1410-21. doi: 10.1016/j.celrep.2015.01.059. Epub 2015 Feb 26. PubMed 25732830.
Backbone
  Vector backbone: pBlueScript
  Backbone manufacturer: Stratagene
  Backbone size (bp): 2996
Growth in bacteria
  Bacterial resistance: Ampicillin, 100 μg/mL
  Growth temperature: 37°C
  Growth strain: DH5alpha
  Copy number: High Copy
Terms and licenses: Academic/Nonprofit Terms; Industry Terms: Not Available to Industry
How to cite: pT-GEM(1) was a gift from Benjamin White (Addgene plasmid # 62893 ; http://n2t.net/addgene:62893 ; RRID:Addgene_62893)
