[The description below was written by a language model from this plasmid's Addgene catalogue record and pLannotate feature annotations shown in this document.]
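Description:
pT-GEM(1) is an empty-backbone donor plasmid built on pBluescript for inserting a "Trojan" Gal4 exon into Drosophila genomic loci by CRISPR/Cas-mediated targeting. It is maintained in E. coli as a high-copy plasmid through its ColE1/pUC-type origin and selected with ampicillin via the β-lactamase gene. The backbone also retains the f1 origin, remnants of the lac promoter/lacZα region, and the flanking T7 and T3 promoters.

The payload is bracketed by two φC31 attP sites in opposite orientation, an arrangement that permits recombinase-mediated cassette exchange so that an integrated module can later be swapped for other Trojan exons, as the record states. Within these sites lies the full yeast GAL4 coding sequence. According to the catalogue entry it is preceded by a T2A peptide, although the T2A and any splice signals are not annotated in the feature table. The "(1)" denotes reading phase 1, so the cassette is meant to be matched to the frame of the target gene. When read in frame with the host gene, the T2A causes Gal4 to be released as a separate protein, so Gal4 expression follows the endogenous gene's pattern and can drive UAS-linked transgenes.

Downstream of GAL4 is a loxP-flanked marker consisting of DsRed behind a fragment of the Drosophila hsp70 promoter, followed by SV40 small t intron and polyadenylation sequences. This serves as a visible marker for integration events and can be excised with Cre. The record does not state which enhancer elements direct DsRed expression, and no homology arms are present. Users would need to add locus-specific arms, though the record does not specify where these are cloned.
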