Features (pLannotate 1.2.2; 25 found; start..end, strand, type, name):
     26..44      +  promoter       T7 promoter: promoter for bacteriophage T7 RNA polymerase
     72..171     +  protein_bind   phage φC31 attP: attachment site of phage φC31 phage φC31 integrase
    373..3015    +  CDS            GAL4: GAL4_YEAST - Experimental evidence at protein level: Swiss-Prot protein existence level 1. This protein is a positive regulator for the gene expression of the galactose-induced genes such as GAL1, GAL2, GAL7, GAL10, and MEL1 which code for the enzymes used to convert galactose to glucose. It recognizes a 17 base pair sequence in (5'-CGGRNNRCYNYNCNCCG-3') the upstream activating sequence (UAS-G) of these genes. From Saccharomyces cerevisiae (strain ATCC 204508 / S288c) (Baker's yeast).
   3257..3277    +  misc_feature   MCS (fragment): pBluescript multiple cloning site
   3522..3555    +  protein_bind   loxP: Cre-mediated recombination occurs in the 8-bp core sequence (GCATACAT). Cre recombinase
   3643..3765    +  promoter       hsp70 promoter (fragment): Drosophila melanogaster hsp70Bb promoter
   3787..4461    +  CDS            DsRed: DsRed is a basic (constitutively fluorescent) red fluorescent protein published in 1999, derived from Discosoma sp..
   4465..4539    +  CDS            small t antigen (fragment): SV40 (simian virus 40) small t antigen
   4541..4606    +  intron         small t intron: SV40 (simian virus 40) small t antigen intron
   4736..4756    +  CDS            SV40 NLS: nuclear localization signal of SV40 (simian virus 40) large T antigen
   4763..4897    +  CDS            LT_POVHA (fragment): Protein inferred from homology: Swiss-Prot protein existence level 3. Isoform large T antigen is a key early protein essential for both driving viral replication and inducing cellular transformation. Plays a role in viral genome replication by driving entry of quiescent cells into the cell cycle and by autoregulating the synthesis of viral early mRNA. Displays highly oncogenic activities by corrupting the host cellular checkpoint mechanisms that guard cell division and the transcription, replication, and repair of DNA. Participates in the modulation of cellular gene expression preceeding viral
   4922..5005    +  CDS            large T antigen (fragment): large T antigen from SV40 (simian virus 40)
   5028..5162    +  polyA_signal   SV40 poly(A) signal: SV40 polyadenylation signal
   5169..5202    +  protein_bind   loxP: Cre-mediated recombination occurs in the 8-bp core sequence (GCATACAT). Cre recombinase
   5209..5308    -  protein_bind   phage φC31 attP: attachment site of phage φC31 phage φC31 integrase
   5339..5357    -  promoter       T3 promoter: promoter for bacteriophage T3 RNA polymerase
   5402..5418    -  protein_bind   lac operator: The lac repressor binds to the lac operator to inhibit transcription in E. coli. This inhibition can be relieved by adding lactose or isopropyl-β-D-thiogalactopyranoside (IPTG). lac repressor encoded by lacI
   5426..5456    -  promoter       lac promoter: promoter for the E. coli lac operon
   5471..5492    -  protein_bind   CAP binding site: CAP binding activates transcription in the presence of cAMP. E. coli catabolite activator protein
   5505..5597    -  CDS            lacI (fragment): lac repressor; lacI; The lac repressor binds to the lac operator to inhibit transcription in E. coli. This inhibition can be relieved by adding lactose or isopropyl-β-D-thiogalactopyranoside (IPTG).
   5780..6368    -  rep_origin     ori: high-copy-number ColE1/pMB1/pBR322/pUC origin of replication
   6539..7399    -  CDS            AmpR: β-lactamase; bla; confers resistance to ampicillin, carbenicillin, and related antibiotics
   7400..7504    -  promoter       AmpR promoter: bla
   7531..7959    +  rep_origin     f1 ori (sequence partly withheld): f1 bacteriophage origin of replication; arrow indicates direction of (+) strand synthesis
   7991..23      -  CDS            lacZα (fragment) (across the origin): LacZα fragment of β-galactosidase; lacZ fragment
>Addgene plasmid #62893 | pT-GEM(1) | depositor full sequence | sequence record 103973 | pT-GEM(1) sequence 8125 bps
TTGTAAAACGACGGCCAGTGAATTGTAATACGACTCACTATAGGGCGACCCACCGGTGCATGCGCGGCCG
CCCCAGGTCAGAAGCGGTTTTCGGGAGTAGTGCCCCAACTGGGGTAACCTTTGAGTTCTCTCAGTTGGGG
GCGTAGGGTCGCCGACATGACACAAGGGGTTTCTAGAAGTCGATCCAACATGGCGACTTGTCCCATCCCC
GGCATGTTTAAATATACTAATTATTCTTGAACTAATTTTAATCAACCGATTTATCTCTCTTCCGCAGGTG
GCGGAGGTTCCGGTGGAAGCGGAGGTAGCGGCGGATCCGAGGGCCGCGGCAGCCTGCTGACCTGCGGCGA
TGTGGAGGAGAACCCCGGGCCCATGAAGCTGCTGAGCAGCATCGAGCAGGCCTGCGATATCTGCCGCCTG
AAGAAGCTGAAGTGCAGCAAGGAGAAGCCCAAGTGCGCCAAGTGCCTGAAGAACAACTGGGAGTGCCGCT
ACAGCCCCAAGACCAAGCGCAGCCCCCTGACCCGCGCCCACCTGACCGAGGTGGAGAGCCGCCTGGAGCG
CCTGGAGCAGCTGTTCCTGCTGATCTTCCCCCGCGAGGATCTGGATATGATCCTGAAGATGGATAGCCTG
CAGGATATCAAGGCCCTGCTGACCGGCCTGTTCGTGCAGGATAACGTGAACAAGGATGCCGTGACCGATC
GCCTGGCCAGCGTGGAGACCGATATGCCCCTGACCCTGCGCCAGCACCGCATCAGCGCCACCAGCAGCAG
CGAGGAGAGCAGCAACAAGGGCCAGCGCCAGCTGACCGTGAGCATCGATAGCGCCGCCCACCACGATAAC
AGCACCATCCCCCTGGATTTCATGCCCCGCGATGCCCTGCACGGCTTCGATTGGAGCGAGGAGGATGATA
TGAGCGATGGCCTGCCCTTCCTGAAGACCGATCCCAACAACAACGGCTTCTTCGGCGATGGCAGCCTGCT
GTGCATCCTGCGCAGCATCGGCTTCAAGCCCGAGAACTACACCAACAGCAACGTGAACCGCCTGCCCACC
ATGATCACCGATCGCTACACCCTGGCCAGCCGCAGCACCACCAGCCGCCTGCTGCAGAGCTACCTGAACA
ACTTCCACCCCTACTGCCCCATCGTGCACAGCCCCACCCTGATGATGCTGTACAACAACCAGATCGAGAT
CGCCAGCAAGGATCAGTGGCAGATCCTGTTCAACTGCATCCTGGCCATCGGCGCCTGGTGCATCGAGGGC
GAGAGCACCGATATCGATGTGTTCTACTACCAGAACGCCAAGAGCCACCTGACCAGCAAGGTGTTCGAGA
GCGGCAGCATCATCCTGGTGACCGCCCTGCACCTGCTGAGCCGCTACACCCAGTGGCGCCAGAAGACCAA
CACCAGCTACAACTTCCACAGCTTCAGCATCCGCATGGCCATCAGCCTGGGCCTGAACCGCGATCTGCCC
AGCAGCTTCAGCGATAGCAGCATCCTGGAGCAGCGCCGCCGCATCTGGTGGAGCGTGTACAGCTGGGAGA
TCCAGCTGAGCCTGCTGTACGGCCGCAGCATCCAGCTGAGCCAGAACACCATCAGCTTCCCCAGCAGCGT
GGATGATGTGCAGCGCACCACCACCGGCCCCACCATCTACCACGGCATCATCGAGACCGCCCGCCTGCTG
CAGGTGTTCACCAAGATCTACGAGCTGGATAAGACCGTGACCGCCGAGAAGAGCCCCATCTGCGCCAAGA
AGTGCCTGATGATCTGCAACGAGATCGAGGAGGTGAGCCGCCAGGCCCCCAAGTTCCTGCAGATGGATAT
CAGCACCACCGCCCTGACCAACCTGCTGAAGGAGCACCCCTGGCTGAGCTTCACCCGCTTCGAGCTGAAG
TGGAAGCAGCTGAGCCTGATCATCTACGTGCTGCGCGATTTCTTCACCAACTTCACCCAGAAGAAGAGCC
AGCTGGAGCAGGATCAGAACGATCACCAGAGCTACGAGGTGAAGCGCTGCAGCATCATGCTGAGCGATGC
CGCCCAGCGCACCGTGATGAGCGTGAGCAGCTACATGGATAACCACAACGTGACCCCCTACTTCGCCTGG
AACTGCAGCTACTACCTGTTCAACGCCGTGCTGGTGCCCATCAAGACCCTGCTGAGCAACAGCAAGAGCA
ACGCCGAGAACAACGAGACCGCCCAGCTGCTGCAGCAGATCAACACCGTGCTGATGCTGCTGAAGAAGCT
GGCCACCTTCAAGATCCAGACCTGCGAGAAGTACATCCAGGTGCTGGAGGAGGTGTGCGCCCCCTTCCTG
CTGAGCCAGTGCGCCATCCCCCTGCCCCACATCAGCTACAACAACAGCAACGGCAGCGCCATCAAGAACA
TCGTGGGCAGCGCCACCATCGCCCAGTACCCCACCCTGCCCGAGGAGAACGTGAACAACATCAGCGTGAA
GTACGTGAGCCCCGGCAGCGTGGGACCCAGCCCCGTGCCCCTGAAGAGCGGCGCCAGCTTCAGCGATCTG
GTGAAGCTGCTGAGCAACCGCCCCCCCAGCCGCAACAGCCCCGTGACCATCCCCCGCAGCACCCCCAGCC
ACCGCAGCGTGACCCCCTTCCTGGGCCAGCAGCAGCAGCTGCAGAGCCTGGTGCCCCTGACCCCCAGCGC
CCTGTTCGGCGGCGCCAACTTCAACCAGAGCGGCAACATCGCCGATAGCAGCCTGAGCTTCACCTTCACC
AACAGCAGCAACGGCCCCAACCTGATCACCACCCAGACCAACAGCCAGGCCCTGAGCCAGCCCATCGCCA
GCAGCAACGTGCACGATAACTTCATGAACAACGAGATCACCGCCAGCAAGATCGATGATGGCAACAACAG
CAAGCCCCTGAGCCCCGGCTGGACCGATCAGACCGCCTACAACGCCTTCGGCATCACCACCGGCATGTTC
AACACCACCACCATGGATGATGTGTACAACTACCTGTTCGATGATGAGGATACCCCCCCCAACCCCAAGA
AGGAGTAAAATGAATCGTAGATACTGAAAAACCCCGCAAGTTCACTTCAACTGTGCATCGTGCACCATCT
CAATTTCTTTCATTTATACATCGTTTTGCCTTCTTTTATGTAACTATACTCCTCTAAGTTTCAATCTTGG
CCATGTAACCTCTGATCTATAGAATTTTTTAAATGACTAGAATTAATGCCCATCTTTTTTTTGGACCTAA
ATTCTTCATGAAAATATATTACGAGGGCTTATTCAGAAGCTTATCGATACCGTCGACTAAAGCCAAATAG
AAATTATTCAGTTCTGGCTTAAGTTTTTAAAAGTGATATTATTTATTTGGTTGTAACCAACCAAAAGAAT
GTAAATAACTAATACATAATTATGTTAGTTTTAAGTTAGCAACAAATTGATTTTAGCTATATTAGCTACT
TGGTTAATAAATAGAATATATTTATTTAAAGATAATTCGTTTTTATTGTCAGGGAGTGAGTTTGCTTAAA
AACTCGTTTGGATCCGACGTCATAACTTCGTATAGCATACATTATACGAAGTTATCCTAGGGGATCTAAT
TCAATTAGAGACTAATTCAATTAGAGCTAATTCAATTAGGATCCAAGCTTATCGATTTCGAACCCTCGAC
CGCCGGAGTATAAATAGAGGCGCTTCGTCTACGGAGCGACAATTCAATTCAAACAAGCAAAGTGAACACG
TCGCTAAGCGAAAGCTAAGCAAATAAACAAGCGCAGCTGAACAAGCTAAACAATCGGACTAGAGCCGGTC
GCCACCATGAGGTCTTCCAAGAATGTTATCAAGGAGTTCATGAGGTTTAAGGTTCGCATGGAAGGAACGG
TCAATGGGCACGAGTTTGAAATAGAAGGCGAAGGAGAGGGGAGGCCATACGAAGGCCACAATACCGTAAA
GCTTAAGGTAACCAAGGGGGGACCTTTGCCATTTGCTTGGGATATTTTGTCACCACAATTTCAGTATGGA
AGCAAGGTATATGTCAAGCACCCTGCCGACATACCAGACTATAAAAAGCTGTCATTTCCTGAAGGATTTA
AATGGGAAAGGGTCATGAACTTTGAAGACGGTGGCGTCGTTACTGTAACCCAGGATTCCAGTTTGCAGGA
TGGCTGTTTCATCTACAAGGTCAAGTTCATTGGCGTGAACTTTCCTTCCGATGGACCTGTTATGCAAAAG
AAGACAATGGGCTGGGAAGCCAGCACTGAGCGTTTGTATCCTCGTGATGGCGTGTTGAAAGGAGAGATTC
ATAAGGCTCTGAAGCTGAAAGACGGTGGTCATTACCTAGTTGAGTTCAAAAGTATTTACATGGCAAAGAA
GCCTGTGCAGCTACCAGGGTACTACTATGTTGACTCCAAACTGGATATAACAAGCCACAACGAAGACTAT
ACAATCGTTGAGCAGTATGAAAGAACCGAGGGACGCCACCATCTGTTCCTTTAGGATCTTTGTGAAGGAA
CCTTACTTCTGTGGTGTGACATAATTGGACAAACTACCTACAGAGATTTAAAGCTCTAAGGTAAATATAA
AATTTTTAAGTGTATAATGTGTTAAACTACTGATTCTAATTGTTTGTGTATTTTAGATTCCAACCTATGG
AACTGATGAATGGGAGCAGTGGTGGAATGCCTTTAATGAGGAAAACCTGTTTTGCTCAGAAGAAATGCCA
TCTAGTGATGATGAGGCTACTGCTGACTCTCAACATTCTACTCCTCCAAAAAAGAAGAGAAAGGTAGAAG
ACCCCAAGGACTTTCCTTCAGAATTGCTAAGTTTTTTGAGTCATGCTGTGTTTAGTAATAGAACTCTTGC
TTGCTTTGCTATTTACACCACAAAGGAAAAAGCTGCACTGCTATACAAGAAAATTATGGAAAAATATTTG
ATGTATAGTGCCTTGACTAGAGATCATAATCAGCCATACCACATTTGTAGAGGTTTTACTTGCTTTAAAA
AACCTCCCACACCTCCCCCTGAACCTGAAACATAAAATGAATGCAATTGTTGTTGTTAACTTGTTTATTG
CAGCTTATAATGGTTACAAATAAAGCAATAGCATCACAAATTTCACAAATAAAGCATTTTTTTCACTGCA
TTCTAGTTGTGGTTTGTCCAAACTCATCAATGTATCTTATCATGTCTGGATCGCTAGCATAACTTCGTAT
AGCATACATTATACGAAGTTATCTCGAGAACCCCTTGTGTCATGTCGGCGACCCTACGCCCCCAACTGAG
AGAACTCAAAGGTTACCCCAGTTGGGGCACTACTCCCGAAAACCGCTTCTGACCTGGGGGCGCGCCGGTA
CCACTAGTGGGGAGGTTCCCTTTAGTGAGGGTTAATTGCGCGCTTGGCGTAATCATGGTCATAGCTGTTT
CCTGTGTGAAATTGTTATCCGCTCACAATTCCACACAACATACGAGCCGGAAGCATAAAGTGTAAAGCCT
GGGGTGCCTAATGAGTGAGCTAACTCACATTAATTGCGTTGCGCTCACTGCCCGCTTTCCAGTCGGGAAA
CCTGTCGTGCCAGCTGCATTAATGAATCGGCCAACGCGCGGGGAGAGGCGGTTTGCGTATTGGGCGCTCT
TCCGCTTCCTCGCTCACTGACTCGCTGCGCTCGGTCGTTCGGCTGCGGCGAGCGGTATCAGCTCACTCAA
AGGCGGTAATACGGTTATCCACAGAATCAGGGGATAACGCAGGAAAGAACATGTGAGCAAAAGGCCAGCA
AAAGGCCAGGAACCGTAAAAAGGCCGCGTTGCTGGCGTTTTTCCATAGGCTCCGCCCCCCTGACGAGCAT
CACAAAAATCGACGCTCAAGTCAGAGGTGGCGAAACCCGACAGGACTATAAAGATACCAGGCGTTTCCCC
CTGGAAGCTCCCTCGTGCGCTCTCCTGTTCCGACCCTGCCGCTTACCGGATACCTGTCCGCCTTTCTCCC
TTCGGGAAGCGTGGCGCTTTCTCATAGCTCACGCTGTAGGTATCTCAGTTCGGTGTAGGTCGTTCGCTCC
AAGCTGGGCTGTGTGCACGAACCCCCCGTTCAGCCCGACCGCTGCGCCTTATCCGGTAACTATCGTCTTG
AGTCCAACCCGGTAAGACACGACTTATCGCCACTGGCAGCAGCCACTGGTAACAGGATTAGCAGAGCGAG
GTATGTAGGCGGTGCTACAGAGTTCTTGAAGTGGTGGCCTAACTACGGCTACACTAGAAGAACAGTATTT
GGTATCTGCGCTCTGCTGAAGCCAGTTACCTTCGGAAAAAGAGTTGGTAGCTCTTGATCCGGCAAACAAA
CCACCGCTGGTAGCGGTGGTTTTTTTGTTTGCAAGCAGCAGATTACGCGCAGAAAAAAAGGATCTCAAGA
AGATCCTTTGATCTTTTCTACGGGGTCTGACGCTCAGTGGAACGAAAACTCACGTTAAGGGATTTTGGTC
ATGAGATTATCAAAAAGGATCTTCACCTAGATCCTTTTAAATTAAAAATGAAGTTTTAAATCAATCTAAA
GTATATATGAGTAAACTTGGTCTGACAGTTACCAATGCTTAATCAGTGAGGCACCTATCTCAGCGATCTG
TCTATTTCGTTCATCCATAGTTGCCTGACTCCCCGTCGTGTAGATAACTACGATACGGGAGGGCTTACCA
TCTGGCCCCAGTGCTGCAATGATACCGCGAGACCCACGCTCACCGGCTCCAGATTTATCAGCAATAAACC
AGCCAGCCGGAAGGGCCGAGCGCAGAAGTGGTCCTGCAACTTTATCCGCCTCCATCCAGTCTATTAATTG
TTGCCGGGAAGCTAGAGTAAGTAGTTCGCCAGTTAATAGTTTGCGCAACGTTGTTGCCATTGCTACAGGC
ATCGTGGTGTCACGCTCGTCGTTTGGTATGGCTTCATTCAGCTCCGGTTCCCAACGATCAAGGCGAGTTA
CATGATCCCCCATGTTGTGCAAAAAAGCGGTTAGCTCCTTCGGTCCTCCGATCGTTGTCAGAAGTAAGTT
GGCCGCAGTGTTATCACTCATGGTTATGGCAGCACTGCATAATTCTCTTACTGTCATGCCATCCGTAAGA
TGCTTTTCTGTGACTGGTGAGTACTCAACCAAGTCATTCTGAGAATAGTGTATGCGGCGACCGAGTTGCT
CTTGCCCGGCGTCAATACGGGATAATACCGCGCCACATAGCAGAACTTTAAAAGTGCTCATCATTGGAAA
ACGTTCTTCGGGGCGAAAACTCTCAAGGATCTTACCGCTGTTGAGATCCAGTTCGATGTAACCCACTCGT
GCACCCAACTGATCTTCAGCATCTTTTACTTTCACCAGCGTTTCTGGGTGAGCAAAAACAGGAAGGCAAA
ATGCCGCAAAAAAGGGAATAAGGGCGACACGGAAATGTTGAATACTCATACTCTTCCTTTTTCAATATTA
TTGAAGCATTTATCAGGGTTATTGTCTCATGAGCGGATACATATTTGAATGTATTTAGAAAAATAAACAA
ATAGGGGTTCCGCGCACATTTCCCCGAAAAGTGCCACCTG
[124 nt withheld, positions 7531-7654]
C
[91 nt withheld, positions 7656-7746]
A
[49 nt withheld, positions 7748-7796]
CCTTTGACGTTGGAGTCCACGTTCTTT
[37 nt withheld, positions 7824-7860]
ACCCTATCTCGGTCTATTCTTTTGATTTATAAGGGATTTTGCCGATTTCGGCCTATTGGTTAAAAAATGA
GCTGATTTAACAAAAATTTAACGCGAATTTTAACAAAATATTAACGCTTACAATTTGCCATTCGCCATTC
AGGCTGCGCAACTGTTGGGAAGGGCGATCGGTGCGGGCCTCTTCGCTATTACGCCAGCTGGCGAAAGGGG
GATGTGCTGCAAGGCGATTAAGTTGGGTAACGCCAGGGTTTTCCCAGTCACGACG
