>Addgene plasmid #62893 | pT-GEM(1) | addgene partial sequence | sequence record 110440 | M13pUC-Fwd 5'-CCCAGTCACGACGTTGTAAAACG-3'
GGCGACCCACCGGTGCATGCGCGGCCGCCCCAGGTCAGAAGCGGTTTTCGGGAGTAGTGCCCCAACTGGG
GTAACCTTTGAGTTCTCTCAGTTGGGGGCGTAGGGTCGCCGACATGACACAAGGGGTTTCTAGAAGTCGA
TCCAACATGGCGACTTGTCCCATCCCCGGCATGTTTAAATATACTAATTATTCTTGAACTAATTTTAATC
AACCGATTTATCTCTCTTCCGCAGGTGGCGGAGGTTCCGGTGGAAGCGGAGGTAGCGGCGGATCCGAGGG
CCGCGGCAGCCTGCTGACCTGCGGCGATGTGGAGGAGAACCCCGGGCCCATGAAGCTGCTGAGCAGCATC
GAGCAGGCCTGCGATATCTGCCGCCTGAAGAAGCTGAAGTGCAGCAAGGAGAAGCCCAAGTGCGCCAAGT
GCCTGAAGAACAACTGGGAGTGCCGCTACAGCCCCAAGACCAAGCGCAGCCCCCTGACCCGCGCCCACCT
GACCGAGGTGGAGAGCCGCCTGGAGCGCCTGGAGCAGCTGTTCCTGCTGATCTTCCCCCGCGAGGATCTG
GATATGATCCTGAAGATGGATAGCCTGCAGGATATCAAGGCCCTGCTGACCGGCCTGTTCGTGCAGGATA
ACGTGAACAAGGATGCCGTGACCGATCGCCTGGCCAGCGTGGAGACCGATATGCCCCTGACCCTGCGCCA
GCACCGCATCAGCGCCACCAGCAGCAGCGAGGAGAGCAGCAACAAGGGCCAGCGCCAGCTGACCGTGAGC
ATCGATAGCGCCGCCCACCACGATAACAGCACCATCCCCCTGGATTTCATGCCCCGCGATGCCCTGCA
