>Addgene plasmid #62893 | pT-GEM(1) | addgene partial sequence | sequence record 110441 | M13-Rev 5'-CAGGAAACAGCTATGACC-3'
CCGCATTACCCTCACTAAAGGGAACCTCCCCACTAGTGGTACCGGCGCGCCCCCAGGTCAGAAGCGGTTT
TCGGGAGTAGTGCCCCAACTGGGGTAACCTTTGAGTTCTCTCAGTTGGGGGCGTAGGGTCGCCGACATGA
CACAAGGGGTTCTCGAGATAACTTCGTATAATGTATGCTATACGAAGTTATGCTAGCGATCCAGACATGA
TAAGATACATTGATGAGTTTGGACAAACCACAACTAGAATGCAGTGAAAAAAATGCTTTATTTGTGAAAT
TTGTGATGCTATTGCTTTATTTGTAACCATTATAAGCTGCAATAAACAAGTTAACAACAACAATTGCATT
CATTTTATGTTTCAGGTTCAGGGGGAGGTGTGGGAGGTTTTTTAAAGCAAGTAAAACCTCTACAAATGTG
GTATGGCTGATTATGATCTCTAGTCAAGGCACTATACATCAAATATTTTTCCATAATTTTCTTGTATAGC
AGTGCAGCTTTTTCCTTTGTGGTGTAAATAGCAAAGCAAGCAAGAGTTCTATTACTAAACACAGCATGAC
TCAAAAAACTTAGCAATTCTGAAGGAAAGTCCTTGGGGTCTTCTACCTTTCTCTTCTTTTTTGGAGGAGT
AGAATGTTGAGAGTCAGCAGTAGCCTCATCATCACTAGATGGCATTTCTTCTGAGCAAAACAGGTTTTCC
TCATTAAAGGCATTCCACCACTGCTCCCATTCATCAGTTCCATAGGTTGGAATCTAAAATACACAAACAA
TTAGAATCAGTAGTTTAACACATTATACACTTAAAAATTTTATATTTACCTTAGAGCTTTAAATCTCTGT
AGGTAGTTTGTCCAATTATGTCACACCACAGAAGTAAGG
